>Addgene plasmid #174267 | pAPM-miR30-ILF3-ts3 | addgene full sequence | sequence record 343466 | Addgene NGS Result
AGGCTTTTGCAAAAAGCTCGCGTTGACATTGATTATTGACTAGTTATTAATAGTAATCAATTACGGGGTC
ATTAGTTCATAGCCCATATATGGAGTTCCGCGTTACATAACTTACGGTAAATGGCCCGCCTGGCTGACCG
CCCAACGACCCCCGCCCATTGACGTCAATAATGACGTATGTTCCCATAGTAACGCCAATAGGGACTTTCC
ATTGACGTCAATGGGTGGAGTATTTACGGTAAACTGCCCACTTGGCAGTACATCAAGTGTATCATATGCC
AAGTACGCCCCCTATTGACGTCAATGACGGTAAATGGCCCGCCTGGCATTATGCCCAGTACATGACCTTA
TGGGACTTTCCTACTTGGCAGTACATCTACGTATTAGTCATCGCTATTACCATGGTGATGCGGTTTTGGC
AGTACATCAATGGGCGTGGATAGCGGTTTGACTCACGGGGATTTCCAAGTCTCCACCCCATTGACGTCAA
TGGGAGTTTGTTTTGGCACCAAAATCAACGGGACTTTCCAAAATGTCGTAACAACTCCGCCCCATTGACG
CAAATGGGCGGTAGGCGTGTACGGTGGGAGGTCTATATAAGCAGCGCGTTTTGCCTGTACTGGGTCTCTC
TGGTTAGACCAGATCTGAGCCTGGGAGCTCTCTGGCTAACTAGGGAACCCACTGCTTAAGCCTCAATAAA
GCTTGCCTTGAGTGCTTCAAGTAGTGTGTGCCCGTCTGTTGTGAGACTCTGGTAACTAGAGATCCCTCAG
ACCCTTTTAGTCAGTGTGGAAAATCTCTAGCAGTGGCGCCCGAACAGGGACTTGAAAGCGAAAGGGAAAC
CAGAGGAGCTCTCTCGACGCAGGACTCGGCTTGCTGAAGCGCGCACGGCAAGAGGCGAGGGGCGGCGACT
GGTGAGTACGCCAAAAATTTTGACTAGCGGAGGCTAGAAGGAGAGAGATGGGTGCGAGAGCGTCAGTATT
AAGCGGGGGAGAATTAGATCGCGATGGGAAAAAATTCGGTTAAGGCCAGGGGGAAAGAAAAAATATAAAT
TAAAACATATAGTATGGGCAAGCAGGGAGCTAGAACGATTCGCAGTTAATCCTGGCCTGTTAGAAACATC
AGAAGGCTGTAGACAAATACTGGGACAGCTACAACCATCCCTTCAGACAGGATCAGAAGAACTTAGATCA
TTATATAATACAGTAGCAACCCTCTATTGTGTGCATCAAAGGATAGAGATAAAAGACACCAAGGAAGCTT
TAGACAAGATAGAGGAAGAGCAAAACAAAAGTAAGACCACCGCACAGCAAGCGGCCGGCCGCTGATCTTC
AGACCTGGAGGAGGAGATATGAGGGACAATTGGAGAAGTGAATTATATAAATATAAAGTAGTAAAAATTG
AACCATTAGGAGTAGCACCCACCAAGGCAAAGAGAAGAGTGGTGCAGAGAGAAAAAAGAGCAGTGGGAAT
AGGAGCTTTGTTCCTTGGGTTCTTGGGAGCAGCAGGAAGCACTATGGGCGCAGCGTCAATGACGCTGACG
GTACAGGCCAGACAATTATTGTCTGGTATAGTGCAGCAGCAGAACAATTTGCTGAGGGCTATTGAGGCGC
AACAGCATCTGTTGCAACTCACAGTCTGGGGCATCAAGCAGCTCCAGGCAAGAATCCTGGCTGTGGAAAG
ATACCTAAAGGATCAACAGCTCCTGGGGATTTGGGGTTGCTCTGGAAAACTCATTTGCACCACTGCTGTG
CCTTGGAATGCTAGTTGGAGTAATAAATCTCTGGAACAGATTTGGAATCACACGACTTGGATGGAGTGGG
ACAGAGAAATTAACAATTACACAAGCTTAATACACTCCTTAATTGAAGAATCGCAAAACCAGCAAGAAAA
GAATGAACAAGAATTATTGGAATTAGATAAATGGGCAAGTTTGTGGAATTGGTTTAACATAACAAATTGG
CTGTGGTATATAAAATTATTCATAATGATAGTAGGAGGCTTGGTAGGTTTAAGAATAGTTTTTGCTGTAC
TTTCTATAGTGAATAGAGTTAGGCAGGGATATTCACCATTATCGTTTCAGACCCACCTCCCAACCCCGAG
GGGACCCGACAGGCCCGAAGGAATAGAAGAAGAAGGTGGAGAGAGAGACAGAGACAGATCCATTCGATTA
GTGAACGGATCGGCACTGCGTGCGCCAATTCTGCAGACAAATGGCAGTATTCATCCACAATTTTAAAAGA
AAAGGGGGGATTGGGGGGTACAGTGCAGGGGAAAGAATAGTAGACATAATAGCAACAGACATACAAACTA
AAGAATTACAAAAACAAATTACAAAAATTCAAAATTTTCGGGTTTATTACAGGGACAGCAGAGATCCAGT
TTGGTTAATTAACTGCAGCCCCGATAAAATAAAAGATTTTATTTAGTCTCCAGAAAAAGGGGGGAATGAA
AGACCCCACCTGTAGGTTTGGCAAGCTAGCTGCAGTAACGCCATTTTGCAAGGCATGGAAAAATACCAAA
CCAAGAATAGAGAAGTTCAGATCAAGGGCGGGTACATGAAAATAGCTAACGTTGGGCCAAACAGGATATC
TGCGGTGAGCAGTTTCGGCCCCGGCCCGGGGCCAAGAACAGATGGTCACCGCAGTTTCGGCCCCGGCCCG
AGGCCAAGAACAGATGGTCCCCAGATATGGCCCAACCCTCAGCAGTTTCTTAAGACCCATCAGATGTTTC
CAGGCTCCCCCAAGGACCTGAAATGACCCTGCGCCTTATTTGAATTAACCAATCAGCCTGCTTCTCGCTT
CTGTTCGCGCGCTTCTGCTTCCCGAGCTCTATAAAAGAGCTCACAACCCCTCACTCGGCGCGCCAGTCCT
CCGACAGACTGAGTCGCCCGGGGGTCTAGAACGCGTGCCGCCATGACCGAATACAAACCTACCGTGAGGC
TGGCTACAAGAGATGATGTCCCAAGGGCTGTGAGAACACTGGCCGCCGCTTTTGCCGATTACCCTGCCAC
ACGCCACACTGTGGACCCAGATCGGCATATCGAGAGAGTGACTGAGCTGCAGGAACTGTTCCTGACCCGA
GTGGGCCTGGACATTGGGAAGGTCTGGGTCGCAGACGATGGAGCAGCTGTGGCTGTCTGGACCACACCAG
AGAGCGTGGAAGCCGGAGCTGTCTTTGCAGAGATCGGCCCTAGAATGGCAGAACTGAGCGGCTCCAGGCT
GGCAGCACAGCAGCAGATGGAGGGACTGCTGGCCCCACACAGGCCTAAGGAACCAGCATGGTTCCTGGCT
ACCGTGGGGGTCTCTCCTGACCATCAGGGCAAAGGACTGGGAAGTGCTGTGGTCCTGCCAGGAGTGGAGG
CTGCAGAACGAGCTGGAGTCCCTGCATTTCTGGAGACCTCTGCTCCACGAAACCTGCCCTTCTATGAACG
GCTGGGCTTTACTGTGACCGCAGATGTGGAGGTCCCCGAAGGACCTAGGACCTGGTGCATGACACGCAAA
CCCGGCGCCTGAGCGATCGCCGCGGCCGCCTTCTTAACCCAACAGAAGGCTCGAGAAGGTATATTGCTGT
TGACAGTGAGCGACCAGAGGACGACAGTAAAGAATAGTGAAGCCACAGATGTATTCTTTACTGTCGTCCT
CTGGGTGCCTACTGCCTCGGACTTCAAGGGGCTAGAATTCGGCAGCTGTAGATCTTAGCCACTTTTTAAA
AGAAAAGGGGGGACTGGAAGGGCTAACTGCATCCGGACTGTACTGGGTCTCTCTGGTTAGACCAGATCTG
AGCCTGGGAGCTCTCTGGCTAACTAGGGAACCCACTGCTTAAGCCTCAATAAAGCTTGCCTTGAGTGCTT
CAAGTAGTGTGTGCCCGTCTGTTGTGTGACTCTGGTAACTAGAGATCCCTCAGACCCTTTTAGTCAGTGT
GGAAAATCTCTAGCAGGGCCCGTTTCATGTGAGCAAAAGGCCAGCAAAAGGCCAGGAACCGTAAAAAGGC
CGCGTTGCTGGCGTTTTTCCATAGGCTCCGCCCCCCTGACGAGCATCACAAAAATCGACGCTCAAGTCAG
AGGTGGCGAAACCCGACAGGACTATAAAGATACCAGGCGTTTCCCCCTGGAAGCTCCCTCGTGCGCTCTC
CTGTTCCGACCCTGCCGCTTACCGGATACCTGTCCGCCTTTCTCCCTTCGGGAAGCGTGGCGCTTTCTCA
TAGCTCACGCTGTAGGTATCTCAGTTCGGTGTAGGTCGTTCGCTCCAAGCTGGGCTGTGTGCACGAACCC
CCCGTTCAGCCCGACCGCTGCGCCTTATCCGGTAACTATCGTCTTGAGTCCAACCCGGTAAGACACGACT
TATCGCCACTGGCAGCAGCCACTGGTAACAGGATTAGCAGAGCGAGGTATGTAGGCGGTGCTACAGAGTT
CTTGAAGTGGTGGCCTAACTACGGCTACACTAGAAGAACAGTATTTGGTATCTGCGCTCTGCTGAAGCCA
GTTACCTTCGGAAAAAGAGTTGGTAGCTCTTGATCCGGCAAACAAACCACCGCTGGTAGCGGTGGTTTTT
TTGTTTGCAAGCAGCAGATTACGCGCAGAAAAAAAGGATCTCAAGAAGATCCTTTGATCTTTTCTACGGG
GTCTGACGCTCAGTGGAACGAAAACTCACGTTAAGGGATTTTGGTCATGAGATTATCAAAAAGGATCTTC
ACCTAGATCCTTTTAAATTAAAAATGAAGTTTTAAATCAATCTAAAGTATATATGAGTAAACTTGGTCTG
ACAGTTACCAATGCTTAATCAGTGAGGCACCTATCTCAGCGATCTGTCTATTTCGTTCATCCATAGTTGC
CTGACTCCCCGTCGTGTAGATAACTACGATACGGGAGGGCTTACCATCTGGCCCCAGTGCTGCAATGATA
CCGCGAGACCCACGCTCACCGGCTCCAGATTTATCAGCAATAAACCAGCCAGCCGGAAGGGCCGAGCGCA
GAAGTGGTCCTGCAACTTTATCCGCCTCCATCCAGTCTATTAATTGTTGCCGGGAAGCTAGAGTAAGTAG
TTCGCCAGTTAATAGTTTGCGCAACGTTGTTGCCATTGCTACAGGCATCGTGGTGTCACGCTCGTCGTTT
GGTATGGCTTCATTCAGCTCCGGTTCCCAACGATCAAGGCGAGTTACATGATCCCCCATGTTGTGCAAAA
AAGCGGTTAGCTCCTTCGGTCCTCCGATCGTTGTCAGAAGTAAGTTGGCCGCAGTGTTATCACTCATGGT
TATGGCAGCACTGCATAATTCTCTTACTGTCATGCCATCCGTAAGATGCTTTTCTGTGACTGGTGAGTAC
TCAACCAAGTCATTCTGAGAATAGTGTATGCGGCGACCGAGTTGCTCTTGCCCGGCGTCAATACGGGATA
ATACCGCGCCACATAGCAGAACTTTAAAAGTGCTCATCATTGGAAAACGTTCTTCGGGGCGAAAACTCTC
AAGGATCTTACCGCTGTTGAGATCCAGTTCGATGTAACCCACTCGTGCACCCAACTGATCTTCAGCATCT
TTTACTTTCACCAGCGTTTCTGGGTGAGCAAAAACAGGAAGGCAAAATGCCGCAAAAAAGGGAATAAGGG
CGACACGGAAATGTTGAATACTCATACTCTTCCTTTTTCAATATTATTGAAGCATTTATCAGGGTTATTG
TCTCATGAGCGGATACATATTTGAATGTATTTAGAAAAATAAACAAATAGGGGTTCCGCGCACATTTCCC
CGAAAAGTGCCACCTGACGTCGACGGATCGGGAGATCTCCCGATCCCCTATGGTGCACTCTCAGTACAAT
CTGCTCTGATGCCGCATAGTTAAGCCAGTATCTGCTCCCTGCTTGTGTGTTGGAGGTCGCTGAGTAGTGC
GCGAGCAAAATTTAAGCTACAACAAGGCAAGGCTTGACCGACAATTGCATGAAGAATCTGCTTAGGGTTA
GGCGTTTTGCGCTGCTTCGCGATGTACGGGCCAGATATACGCGCTGTGGAATGTGTGTCAGTTAGGGTGT
GGAAAGTCCCCAGGCTCCCCAGCAGGCAGAAGTATGCAAAGCATGCATCTCAATTAGTCAGCAACCAGGT
GTGGAAAGTCCCCAGGCTCCCCAGCAGGCAGAAGTATGCAAAGCATGCATCTCAATTAGTCAGCAACCAT
AGTCCCGCCCCTAACTCCGCCCATCCCGCCCCTAACTCCGCCCAGTTCCGCCCATTCTCCGCCCCATGGC
TGACTAATTTTTTTTATTTATGCAGAGGCCGAGGCCGCCTCTGCCTCTGAGCTATTCCAGAAGTAGTGAG
GAGGCTTTTTTGGAGGCCT
Features (pLannotate 1.2.2; 19 found; start..end, strand, type, name):
     25..404     +  enhancer       CMV enhancer: human cytomegalovirus immediate early enhancer
    405..604     +  promoter       CMV promoter: human cytomegalovirus (CMV) immediate early promoter
    622..802     +  LTR            5' LTR (truncated): truncated 5' long terminal repeat (LTR) from HIV-1
    849..974     +  misc_feature   HIV-1 Ψ: packaging signal of human immunodeficiency virus type 1
    958..1296    +  CDS            HIV-1 gag (fragment): gag protein from human immunodeficiency virus 1; gag
   1471..1704    +  misc_feature   RRE: The Rev response element (RRE) of HIV-1 allows for Rev-dependent mRNA export from the nucleus to the cytoplasm.
   2081..2181    +  CDS            Rev (fragment): human immunodeficiency virus 1 (HIV-1) Rev protein; rev; enhances nuclear export of unspliced and incompletely spliced viral mRNAs
   2231..2348    +  misc_feature   cPPT/CTS: central polypurine tract and central termination sequence of HIV-1
   2485..2892    +  promoter       SFFV promoter: spleen focus-forming virus long terminal repeat (LTR) promoter
   2913..3509    +  CDS            pac: PUAC_STRAD - Protein predicted: Swiss-Prot protein existence level 4. Detoxification of puromycin. From Streptomyces alboniger.
   3534..3579    +  ncRNA          5' miR-30a (fragment): sequence upstream of the 71-nt precursor of the human miR-30a microRNA (Zeng et al., 2002) miRNA
   3649..3674    +  ncRNA          3' miR-30a (fragment): sequence downstream of the 71-nt precursor of the human miR-30a microRNA (Zeng et al., 2002) miRNA
   3704..3723    +  misc_feature   cPPT/CTS (fragment): central polypurine tract and central termination sequence of HIV-1
   3755..3935    +  LTR            5' LTR (truncated): truncated 5' long terminal repeat (LTR) from HIV-1
   4006..4594    -  rep_origin     ori: high-copy-number ColE1/pMB1/pBR322/pUC origin of replication
   4765..5625    -  CDS            AmpR: β-lactamase; bla; confers resistance to ampicillin, carbenicillin, and related antibiotics
   5626..5730    -  promoter       AmpR promoter: bla
   5789..5841    -  misc_feature   bom (fragment): basis of mobility region from pBR322
   6003..13      +  promoter       SV40 promoter (across the origin): SV40 enhancer and early promoter
