[The description below was written by a language model from this plasmid's Addgene catalogue record and pLannotate feature annotations shown in this document.]
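Description:
pAPM-miR30-ILF3-ts3 is an HIV-1-based lentiviral RNAi vector built on the pAPM-miR30 backbone and designed to knock down human ILF3 (the gene encoding the NF90/NF110 double-stranded RNA-binding proteins). In bacteria it is maintained through a high-copy ColE1/pUC-type origin and selected with ampicillin via the β-lactamase gene. The annotated full sequence is about 6.3 kb.

The viral genome is transcribed in packaging cells from a CMV enhancer/promoter fused to a truncated 5' LTR. This is followed by the HIV-1 Ψ packaging signal with a gag fragment, the Rev response element for Rev-dependent nuclear export of the genomic RNA, and a cPPT/CTS element that aids nuclear import and transduction. A second truncated LTR annotation closes the transfer cassette at the 3' end. Between these elements, a single spleen focus-forming virus (SFFV) LTR promoter drives the puromycin N-acetyltransferase gene (pac), and immediately downstream lie the 5' and 3' flanking sequences of human miR-30a. The ILF3-targeting hairpin presumably sits in the unannotated gap between these flanks, so the shRNA is embedded in a microRNA scaffold. It is transcribed by RNA polymerase II as part of the same transcript as the puromycin marker and then processed by the endogenous microRNA machinery. This arrangement links drug selection directly to expression of the knockdown cassette.

The "ts3" suffix suggests one of several ILF3 target sequences, although the record does not say so explicitly. The construct is used to produce lentiviral particles for stable, puromycin-selectable ILF3 depletion in human cells. It was deposited with a study of innate immune sensing of intron-containing RNA expressed from the HIV-1 provirus.
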