Addgene plasmid #174267: pAPM-miR30-ILF3-ts3
Purpose: ILF3 knockdown
Depositing lab: Jeremy Luban. Depositing organization: University of Massachusetts, Worcester. Publication: IFIH1 (MDA5) is required for innate immune detection of intron-containing RNA expressed from the HIV-1 provirus. Guney MH, Nagalekshmi K, McCauley SM, Carbone C, Aydemir O, Luban J. Proc Natl Acad Sci U S A. 2024 Jul 16;121(29):e2404349121. doi: 10.1073/pnas.2404349121. Epub 2024 Jul 10. PubMed 38985764.
Backbone
  Vector backbone: pAPM-miR30
  Vector type: Lentiviral, RNAi
  Selectable markers: Puromycin
Growth in bacteria
  Bacterial resistance: Ampicillin, 100 μg/mL
  Growth temperature: 30°C
  Growth strain: NEB Stable
  Copy number: High Copy
Gene/Insert
  Gene/Insert name: ILF3 shRNA
  gRNA/shRNA sequence: TTCTTTACTGTCGTCCTCTGGG
  Species: H. sapiens (human)
  Entrez Gene: ILF3 (a.k.a. CBTF, DRBF, DRBP76, MMP4, MPHOSPH4, MPP4, MPP4110, NF-AT-90, NF110, NF110b, NF90, NF90a, NF90b, NF90c, NF90ctv, NFAR, NFAR-1, NFAR-2, NFAR110, NFAR2, NFAR90, TCP110, TCP80)
  Promoter: SFFV
  Cloning method: Restriction Enzyme; 5′ cloning site unknown (unknown if destroyed)
Terms and licenses: Academic/Nonprofit Terms; Industry Terms: Not Available to Industry
Depositor comments: Please visit https://doi.org/10.1101/2023.11.17.567619 for bioRxiv preprint.
How to cite: pAPM-miR30-ILF3-ts3 was a gift from Jeremy Luban (Addgene plasmid # 174267 ; http://n2t.net/addgene:174267 ; RRID:Addgene_174267)
